Addgene plasmid #54735: mKO-pBAD
Purpose: (Empty Backbone) Localization: Protein Expression Vector , Excitation: 548, Emission: 561
Depositing lab: Michael Davidson & Atsushi Miyawaki. Depositing organization: Florida State University, Tallahassee. Publication: Cyan-emitting and orange-emitting fluorescent proteins as a donor/acceptor pair for fluorescence resonance energy transfer. Karasawa S, Araki T, Nagai T, Mizuno H, Miyawaki A. Biochem J. 2004 Jul 1. 381(Pt 1):307-12. 10.1042/BJ20040321 PubMed 15065984.
Backbone
  Vector backbone: mKO-pBAD
  Backbone size (bp): 4800
  Vector type: Bacterial Expression
  Tag / fusion protein: mKO (C terminal on backbone); 6xHis (N terminal on backbone)
Growth in bacteria
  Bacterial resistance: Ampicillin, 100 μg/mL
  Growth temperature: 37°C
  Growth strain: DH5alpha
  Copy number: High Copy
Gene/Insert
  Gene/Insert name: None
  Tag / fusion protein: mKO (C terminal on backbone); 6xHis (N terminal on backbone)
  Cloning method: Unknown
  Sequencing primers: 5′ pBAD-Fwd; 3′ pBAD-rev
Resource information
  A portion of this plasmid was derived from a plasmid made by: A. Miyawaki; PMID 15065984
Terms and licenses: Academic/Nonprofit Terms; Industry Terms: Not Available to Industry
Depositor comments: Contains 6x-Histidine tag for protein purification. Excitation = 548; Emission = 561
How to cite: mKO-pBAD was a gift from Michael Davidson & Atsushi Miyawaki (Addgene plasmid # 54735 ; http://n2t.net/addgene:54735 ; RRID:Addgene_54735)
