[The description below was written by a language model from this plasmid's Addgene catalogue record.]
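Description:
mKO-pBAD is a bacterial expression plasmid of about 4.8 kb, catalogued as an empty backbone with no separate gene insert. Its payload is the coding sequence for mKO, a monomeric orange fluorescent protein (Kusabira Orange) with recorded excitation and emission maxima of 548 nm and 561 nm. The record lists a 6xHis tag at the N terminus and mKO at the C-terminal position on the backbone, so the expressed product is a histidine-tagged fluorescent protein. The depositor notes that the tag is there for protein purification, which for a His tag normally means immobilised metal affinity chromatography.

The plasmid is selected with ampicillin and is described as high copy in standard E. coli cloning strains. No feature table is provided, so the promoter, origin of replication and other regulatory elements are not explicitly stated. The pBAD name and the pBAD forward and reverse sequencing primers suggest the familiar arabinose-inducible araBAD promoter system, in which expression is controlled by AraC and switched on by L-arabinose, but this is an inference from the naming rather than from an annotated map. The cloning method is listed as unknown.

The record supports use as a source of recombinant mKO protein produced in bacteria, for example for purification and spectral or biochemical characterisation. The mKO portion derives from work describing cyan- and orange-emitting fluorescent proteins as a donor/acceptor pair for FRET, where mKO is the orange-emitting partner. It could in principle also serve as a backbone for making His-tagged mKO fusions, though the record does not describe cloning sites for that purpose.
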