>Addgene plasmid #54735 | mKO-pBAD | depositor partial sequence | sequence record 85132 | insert sequence
TCACGGCAGAAAAGTCCACATTGATTATTTGCACGGCGTCACACTTTGCTATGCCATAGCATTTTATCCA
TAAGATTAGCGGATACTACCTGACGCTTTTTATCGCAACTCTCTACTGTTTCTCCATACCCGTTTTTTTG
GGCTAGAAATAATTTTGTTTAACTTTAAGAAGGAGATATACATATGCGGGGTTCTCATCATCATCATCAT
CATGGTATGGCTAGCATGACTGGTGGACAGCAAATGGGTCGGGATCTGTACGAGAACCTGTACTTCCAGG
GCTCGAGCATGGTGAGTGTGATTAAACCAGAGATGAAGATGAGGTACTACATGGACGGCTCCGTCAATGG
GCATGAGTTCACAATTGAAGGTGAAGGCACAGGCAGACCTTACGAGGGACATCAAGAGATGACACTACGC
GTCACAATGGCCAAGGGCGGGCCAATGCCTTTCGCGTTTGACTTAGTGTCACACGTGTTCTGTTACGGCC
ACAGACCTTTTACTAAATATCCAGAAGAGATACCAGACTATTTCAAACAAGCATTTCCTGAAGGCCTGTC
ATGGGAAAGGTCGTTGGAGTTCGAAGATGGTGGGTCCGCTTCAGTCAGTGCGCATATAAGCCTTAGAGGA
AACACCTTCTACCACAAATCCAAATTTACTGGGGTTAACTTTCCTGCCGATGGTCCTATCATGCAAAACC
AAAGTGTTGATTGGGAGCCATCAACCGAGAAAATTACTGCCAGCGACGGAGTTCTGAAGGGTGATGTTAC
GATGTACCTAAAACTTGAAGGAGGCGGCAATCACAAATGCCAATTCAAGACTACTTACAAGGCGGCAAAA
AAGATTCTTAAAATGCCAGGAAGCCATTACATCAGCCATCGCCTCGTCAGGAAAACCGAAGGCAACATTA
CTGAGCTGGTAGAAGATGCAGTAGCTCATTCCTAAGAATTCGAAGCTTGGCTGTTTTGGCGGATGAGAGA
AGATTTTCAGCCTGATACAGATTAAATCAGAACGCAGAAGCGG
