>Addgene plasmid #54735 | mKO-pBAD | addgene partial sequence | sequence record 93463 | pBAD-F 5'-ATGCCATAGCATTTTTATCC-3'
TCGCAACTCTCTACTGTTTCTCCATACCCGTTTTTTTGGGCTAGAAATAATTTTGTTTAACTTTAAGAAG
GAGATATACATATGCGGGGTTCTCATCATCATCATCATCATGGTATGGCTAGCATGACTGGTGGACAGCA
AATGGGTCGGGATCTGTACGAGAACCTGTACTTCCAGGGCTCGAGCATGGTGAGTGTGATTAAACCAGAG
ATGAAGATGAGGTACTACATGGACGGCTCCGTCAATGGGCATGAGTTCACAATTGAAGGTGAAGGCACAG
GCAGACCTTACGAGGGACATCAAGAGATGACACTACGCGTCACAATGGCCAAGGGCGGGCCAATGCCTTT
CGCGTTTGACTTAGTGTCACACGTGTTCTGTTACGGCCACAGACCTTTTACTAAATATCCAGAAGAGATA
CCAGACTATTTCAAACAAGCATTTCCTGAAGGCCTGTCATGGGAAAGGTCGTTGGAGTTCGAAGATGGTG
GGTCCGCTTCAGTCAGTGCGCATATAAGCCTTAGAGGAAACACCTTCTACCACAAATCCAAATTTACTGG
GGTTAACTTTCCTGCCGATGGTCCTATCATGCAAAACCAAAGTGTTGATTGGGAGCCATCAACCGAGAAA
ATTACTGCCAGCGACGGAGTTCTGAAGGGTGATGTTACGATGTACCTAAAACTTGAAGGAGGCGGCAATC
ACAAATGCCAATTCAAGACTACTTACAAGGCGGCA
